Addgene plasmid #100889: pAAV.GfaABC1D.GluSnFr.SV40
Purpose: AAV expression of GluSnFR, a glutamate sensor
Depositing lab: Baljit Khakh. Depositing organization: University of California, Los Angeles (UCLA).
Backbone
  Vector backbone: pAAV
  Vector type: Mammalian Expression, AAV
Growth in bacteria
  Bacterial resistance: Ampicillin, 100 μg/mL
  Growth temperature: 37°C
  Growth strain: NEB Stable
  Copy number: High Copy
Gene/Insert
  Gene/Insert name: GluSnFr
  Species: Synthetic
  Promoter: GfaABC1D
  Cloning method: Unknown
  Sequencing primers: 5′ T7
Terms and licenses: Academic/Nonprofit Terms; Industry Terms: Not Available to Industry
Depositor comments: This plasmid is also known as pAAV.GfaABC1D.GluSnFr.SV40 (p4618) from the Penn Vector Core.
How to cite: pAAV.GfaABC1D.GluSnFr.SV40 was a gift from Baljit Khakh (Addgene plasmid # 100889 ; http://n2t.net/addgene:100889 ; RRID:Addgene_100889)
