[The description below was written by a language model from this plasmid's Addgene catalogue record and pLannotate feature annotations shown in this document.]
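Description:
pAAV.GfaABC1D.GluSnFr.SV40 is an adeno-associated virus transfer plasmid for mammalian expression of GluSnFR, a synthetic, genetically encoded fluorescent glutamate sensor. The 6.3 kb plasmid is maintained in E. coli through a high-copy ColE1/pUC-type origin and an ampicillin resistance gene (β-lactamase with its own promoter). The backbone also carries an f1 phage origin and remnants of a lac cloning region (lacZα and lacI fragments, CAP site, lac promoter and operator). Two AAV2 inverted terminal repeats, annotated as fragments, flank the expression cassette and provide the cis signals needed for replication and packaging of the intervening DNA into recombinant AAV particles when helper functions are supplied in trans.

Expression is recorded as driven by the GfaABC1D promoter, a compact GFAP-derived promoter generally used to direct expression to astrocytes. The automated annotation does not label it, but an unannotated stretch between the left ITR and the chimeric β-globin/immunoglobulin intron is where it would be expected to lie. Downstream of the intron and a short T7 promoter (the recorded sequencing primer site), the open reading frame begins with a mouse Igκ leader peptide. This is followed by a fragment of the E. coli periplasmic glutamate/aspartate-binding protein GltI, a GFP-derived fluorescent domain and then the PDGFRβ transmembrane domain. This arrangement sends the sensor through the secretory pathway and anchors it on the outer cell surface, so that binding of extracellular glutamate by the GltI moiety is reported as a fluorescence change. An SV40 polyadenylation signal terminates the transcript. The construct is suited to producing AAV for imaging extracellular glutamate, most likely at astrocyte surfaces given the promoter.
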