Features (pLannotate 1.2.2; 19 found; start..end, strand, type, name):
     37..167     -  repeat_region  AAV2 ITR (fragment): inverted terminal repeat of adeno-associated virus serotype 2 inverted
   1018..1150    +  intron         chimeric intron: chimera between introns from human β-globin and immunoglobulin heavy chain genes
   1195..1213    +  promoter       T7 promoter: promoter for bacteriophage T7 RNA polymerase
   1248..1310    +  sig_peptide    Igκ leader: leader sequence from mouse immunoglobulin κ light chain
   1317..2057    +  CDS            gltI (fragment): GLTI_ECOLI - Also known as ybeJ, yzzK. Experimental evidence at protein level: Swiss-Prot protein existence level 1. Part of the ABC transporter complex GltIJKL involved in glutamate and aspartate uptake. Binds to both glutamate and aspartate. From Escherichia coli (strain K12).
   2070..2792    +  CDS            cEGFP: cEGFP is a basic (constitutively fluorescent) green fluorescent protein published in 2008, derived from Aequorea victoria.
   2922..3068    +  CDS            PDGFRβ TM domain: transmembrane domain from platelet derived growth factor receptor beta
   3095..3216    -  polyA_signal   SV40 poly(A) signal: SV40 polyadenylation signal
   3239..3307    -  CDS            large T antigen (fragment): large T antigen from SV40 (simian virus 40)
   3378..3508    +  repeat_region  AAV2 ITR (fragment): inverted terminal repeat of adeno-associated virus serotype 2 inverted
   3522..3679    +  CDS            lacZα (fragment): LacZα fragment of β-galactosidase; lacZ fragment
   3684..4112    +  rep_origin     f1 ori (sequence partly withheld): f1 bacteriophage origin of replication; arrow indicates direction of (+) strand synthesis
   4165..4269    +  promoter       AmpR promoter: bla
   4270..5130    +  CDS            AmpR: β-lactamase; bla; confers resistance to ampicillin, carbenicillin, and related antibiotics
   5301..5889    +  rep_origin     ori: high-copy-number ColE1/pMB1/pBR322/pUC origin of replication
   6072..6164    +  CDS            lacI (fragment): lac repressor; lacI; The lac repressor binds to the lac operator to inhibit transcription in E. coli. This inhibition can be relieved by adding lactose or isopropyl-β-D-thiogalactopyranoside (IPTG).
   6177..6198    +  protein_bind   CAP binding site: CAP binding activates transcription in the presence of cAMP. E. coli catabolite activator protein
   6213..6243    +  promoter       lac promoter: promoter for the E. coli lac operon
   6251..6267    +  protein_bind   lac operator: The lac repressor binds to the lac operator to inhibit transcription in E. coli. This inhibition can be relieved by adding lactose or isopropyl-β-D-thiogalactopyranoside (IPTG). lac repressor encoded by lacI
>Addgene plasmid #100889 | pAAV.GfaABC1D.GluSnFr.SV40 | addgene full sequence | sequence record 199083 | Addgene NGS Result
CATGATTACGCCAGATTTAATTAAGGCCTTAATTAGGCTGCGCGCTCGCTCGCTCACTGAGGCCGCCCGG
GCAAAGCCCGGGCGTCGGGCGACCTTTGGTCGCCCGGCCTCAGTGAGCGAGCGAGCGCGCAGAGAGGGAG
TGGCCAACTCCATCACTAGGGGTTCCTTGTAGTTAATGATTAACCCGCCATGCTACTTATCTACGTAGCC
ATGCTCTAGGAAGATCTAACATATCCTGGTGTGGAGTAGGGGACGCTGCTCTGACAGAGGCTCGGGGGCC
TGAGCTGGCTCTGTGAGCTGGGGAGGAGGCAGACAGCCAGGCCTTGTCTGCAAGCAGACCTGGCAGCATT
GGGCTGGCCGCCCCCCAGGGCCTCCTCTTCATGCCCAGTGAATGACTCACCTTGGCACAGACACAATGTT
CGGGGTGGGCACAGTGCCTGCTTCCCGCCGCACCCCAGCCCCCCTCAAATGCCTTCCGAGAAGCCCATTG
AGCAGGGGGCTTGCATTGCACCCCAGCCTGACAGCCTGGCATCTTGGGATAAAAGCAGCACAGCCCCCTA
GGGGCTGCCCTTGCTGTGTGGCGCCACCGGCGGTGGAGAACAAGGCTCTATTCAGCCTGTGCCCAGGAAA
GGGGATCAGGGGATGCCCAGGCATGGACAGTGGGTGGCAGGGGGGGAGAGGAGGGCTGTCTGCTTCCCAG
AAGTCCAAGGACACAAATGGGTGAGGGGAGAGCTCTCCCCATAGCTGGGCTGCGGCCCAACCCCACCCCC
TCAGGCTATGCCAGGGGGTGTTGCCAGGGGCACCCGGGCATCGCCAGTCTAGCCCACTCCTTCATAAAGC
CCTCGCATCCCAGGAGCGAGCAGAGCCAGAGCAGGTTGGAGAGGAGACGCATCACCTCCGCTGCTCGCAA
GCTTTATTGCGGTAGTTTATCACAGTTAAATTGCTAACGCAGTCAGTGCTTCTGACACAACAGTCTCGAA
CTTAAGCTGCAGAAGTTGGTCGTGAGGCACTGGGCAGGTAAGTATCAAGGTTACAAGACAGGTTTAAGGA
GACCAATAGAAACTGGGCTTGTCGAGACAGAGAAGACTCTTGCGTTTCTGATAGGCACCTATTGGTCTTA
CTGACATCCACTTTGCCTTTCTCTCCACAGGTGTCCACTCCCAGTTCAATTACAGCTCTTAAGGCTAGAG
TACTTAATACGACTCACTATAGGCTAGCCTCGAGAATTCGGCTTGGGGATATCCACCATGGAGACAGACA
CACTCCTGCTATGGGTACTGCTGCTCTGGGTTCCAGGTTCCACTGGTGACAGATCTGCCGCAGGCAGCAC
GCTGGACAAAATCGCCAAAAACGGTGTGATTGTCGTCGGTCACCGTGAATCTTCAGTGCCTTTCTCTTAT
TACGACAATCAGCAAAAAGTGGTGGGTTACTCGCAGGATTACTCCAACGCCATTGTTGAAGCAGTGAAAA
AGAAACTCAACAAACCGGACTTGCAGGTAAAACTGATTCCGATTACCTCACAAAACCGTATTCCACTGCT
GCAAAACGGCACTTTCGATTTTGAATGTGGTTCTACCACCAACAACGTCGAACGCCAAAAACAGGCGGCT
TTCTCTGACACTATTTTCGTGGTCGGTACGCGCCTGTTGACCAAAAAGGGTGGCGATATCAAAGATTTTG
CCAACCTGAAAGACAAAGCCGTAGTCGTCACTTCCGGCACTACCTCTGAAGTTTTGCTCAACAAACTGAA
TGAAGAGCAAAAAATGAATATGCGCATCATCAGCGCCAAAGATCACGGTGACTCTTTCCGCACCCTGGAA
AGCGGTCGTGCCGTTGCCTTTATGATGGATGACGTGCTGCTGGCCGGTGAACGTGCGAAAGCGAAGAAAC
CAGACAACTGGGAAATCGTCGGCAAGCCGCAGTCTCAGGAGGCCTACGGTTGTATGTTGCGTAAAGATGA
TCCGCAGTTCAAAAAGCTGATGGATGACACCATCGCTCAGGTGCAGACCTCCGGTGAAGCGGAAAAATGG
TTTGATAAGTGGTTCAAAAATCCAATTCTGGTGAGCCACAACGTCTATATCATGGCCGACAAGCAGAGGA
ACGGCATCAAGGCGAACTTCAAGATCCGCCACAACATCGAGGACGGCGGCGTGCAGCTCGCCTACCACTA
CCAGCAGAACACCCCCATCGGCGACGGCCCCGTGCTGCTGCCCGACAACCACTACCTGAGCACCCAGTCC
AAACTTTCGAAAGACCCCAACGAGAAGCGCGATCACATGGTCCTGCTGGAGTTCGTGACCGCCGCCGGGA
TCACTCTCGGCATGGACGAGCTGTACAAGGGCGGTACCGGAGGGAGCATGGTGAGCAAGGGCGAGGAGCT
GTTCACCGGGGTGGTGCCCATCCTGGTCGAGCTGGACGGCGACGTAAACGGCCACAAGTTCAGCGTGTCC
GGCGAGGGTGAGGGCGATGCCACCTACGGCAAGCTGACCCTGAAGTTCATCTGCACCACCGGCAAGCTGC
CCGTGCCCTGGCCCACCCTCGTGACCACCCTGACCTACGGCGTGCAGTGCTTCAGCCGCTACCCCGACCA
CATGAAGCAGCACGACTTCTTCAAGTCCGCCATGCCCGAAGGCTACATCCAGGAGCGCACCATCTTCTTC
AAGGACGACGGCAACTACAAGACCCGCGCCGAGGTGAAGTTCGAGGGCGACACCCTGGTGAACCGCATCG
AGCTGAAGGGCATCGACTTCAAGGAGGACGGCAACATCCTGGGGCATAAGCTGGAGTACAACTTTAACAA
CCCCCTGAACATGAATTTCGAACTGTCAGACGAAATGAAAGCACTGTTCAAAGAACCGAATGACAAGGCA
CTGAAACTGCAGGTCGACGAACAAAAACTCATCTCAGAAGAGGATCTGAATGCTGTGGGCCAGGACACGC
AGGAGGTCATCGTGGTGCCACACTCCTTGCCCTTTAAGGTGGTGGTGATCTCAGCCATCCTGGCCCTGGT
GGTGCTCACCATCATCTCCCTTATCATCCTCATCATGCTTTGGCAGAAGAAGCCACGTTAGGCGGCCGCT
TCGAGCAGACATGATAAGATACATTGATGAGTTTGGACAAACCACAACTAGAATGCAGTGAAAAAAATGC
TTTATTTGTGAAATTTGTGATGCTATTGCTTTATTTGTAACCATTATAAGCTGCAATAAACAAGTTAACA
ACAACAATTGCATTCATTTTATGTTTCAGGTTCAGGGGGAGATGTGGGAGGTTTTTTAAAGCAAGTAAAA
CCTCTACAAATGTGGTAAAATCGATAAGGATCTTCCTAGAGCATGGCTACGTAGATAAGTAGCATGGCGG
GTTAATCATTAACTACAAGGAACCCCTAGTGATGGAGTTGGCCACTCCCTCTCTGCGCGCTCGCTCGCTC
ACTGAGGCCGGGCGACCAAAGGTCGCCCGACGCCCGGGCTTTGCCCGGGCGGCCTCAGTGAGCGAGCGAG
CGCGCAGCCTTAATTAACCTAATTCACTGGCCGTCGTTTTACAACGTCGTGACTGGGAAAACCCTGGCGT
TACCCAACTTAATCGCCTTGCAGCACATCCCCCTTTCGCCAGCTGGCGTAATAGCGAAGAGGCCCGCACC
GATCGCCCTTCCCAACAGTTGCGCAGCCTGAATGGCGAATGGG
[124 nt withheld, positions 3684-3807]
C
[91 nt withheld, positions 3809-3899]
A
[49 nt withheld, positions 3901-3949]
CCTTTGACGTTGGAGTCCACGTTCTTT
[37 nt withheld, positions 3977-4013]
ACCCTATCTCGGTCTATTCTTTTGATTTATAAGGGATTTTGCCGATTTCGGCCTATTGGTTAAAAAATGA
GCTGATTTAACAAAAATTTAACGCGAATTTTAACAAAATATTAACGCTTACAATTTAGGTGGCACTTTTC
GGGGAAATGTGCGCGGAACCCCTATTTGTTTATTTTTCTAAATACATTCAAATATGTATCCGCTCATGAG
ACAATAACCCTGATAAATGCTTCAATAATATTGAAAAAGGAAGAGTATGAGTATTCAACATTTCCGTGTC
GCCCTTATTCCCTTTTTTGCGGCATTTTGCCTTCCTGTTTTTGCTCACCCAGAAACGCTGGTGAAAGTAA
AAGATGCTGAAGATCAGTTGGGTGCACGAGTGGGTTACATCGAACTGGATCTCAACAGCGGTAAGATCCT
TGAGAGTTTTCGCCCCGAAGAACGTTTTCCAATGATGAGCACTTTTAAAGTTCTGCTATGTGGCGCGGTA
TTATCCCGTATTGACGCCGGGCAAGAGCAACTCGGTCGCCGCATACACTATTCTCAGAATGACTTGGTTG
AGTACTCACCAGTCACAGAAAAGCATCTTACGGATGGCATGACAGTAAGAGAATTATGCAGTGCTGCCAT
AACCATGAGTGATAACACTGCGGCCAACTTACTTCTGACAACGATCGGAGGACCGAAGGAGCTAACCGCT
TTTTTGCACAACATGGGGGATCATGTAACTCGCCTTGATCGTTGGGAACCGGAGCTGAATGAAGCCATAC
CAAACGACGAGCGTGACACCACGATGCCTGTAGCAATGGCAACAACGTTGCGCAAACTATTAACTGGCGA
ACTACTTACTCTAGCTTCCCGGCAACAATTAATAGACTGGATGGAGGCGGATAAAGTTGCAGGACCACTT
CTGCGCTCGGCCCTTCCGGCTGGCTGGTTTATTGCTGATAAATCTGGAGCCGGTGAGCGTGGGTCTCGCG
GTATCATTGCAGCACTGGGGCCAGATGGTAAGCCCTCCCGTATCGTAGTTATCTACACGACGGGGAGTCA
GGCAACTATGGATGAACGAAATAGACAGATCGCTGAGATAGGTGCCTCACTGATTAAGCATTGGTAACTG
TCAGACCAAGTTTACTCATATATACTTTAGATTGATTTAAAACTTCATTTTTAATTTAAAAGGATCTAGG
TGAAGATCCTTTTTGATAATCTCATGACCAAAATCCCTTAACGTGAGTTTTCGTTCCACTGAGCGTCAGA
CCCCGTAGAAAAGATCAAAGGATCTTCTTGAGATCCTTTTTTTCTGCGCGTAATCTGCTGCTTGCAAACA
AAAAAACCACCGCTACCAGCGGTGGTTTGTTTGCCGGATCAAGAGCTACCAACTCTTTTTCCGAAGGTAA
CTGGCTTCAGCAGAGCGCAGATACCAAATACTGTTCTTCTAGTGTAGCCGTAGTTAGGCCACCACTTCAA
GAACTCTGTAGCACCGCCTACATACCTCGCTCTGCTAATCCTGTTACCAGTGGCTGCTGCCAGTGGCGAT
AAGTCGTGTCTTACCGGGTTGGACTCAAGACGATAGTTACCGGATAAGGCGCAGCGGTCGGGCTGAACGG
GGGGTTCGTGCACACAGCCCAGCTTGGAGCGAACGACCTACACCGAACTGAGATACCTACAGCGTGAGCT
ATGAGAAAGCGCCACGCTTCCCGAAGGGAGAAAGGCGGACAGGTATCCGGTAAGCGGCAGGGTCGGAACA
GGAGAGCGCACGAGGGAGCTTCCAGGGGGAAACGCCTGGTATCTTTATAGTCCTGTCGGGTTTCGCCACC
TCTGACTTGAGCGTCGATTTTTGTGATGCTCGTCAGGGGGGCGGAGCCTATGGAAAAACGCCAGCAACGC
GGCCTTTTTACGGTTCCTGGCCTTTTGCTGGCCTTTTGCTCACATGTTCTTTCCTGCGTTATCCCCTGAT
TCTGTGGATAACCGTATTACCGCCTTTGAGTGAGCTGATACCGCTCGCCGCAGCCGAACGACCGAGCGCA
GCGAGTCAGTGAGCGAGGAAGCGGAAGAGCGCCCAATACGCAAACCGCCTCTCCCCGCGCGTTGGCCGAT
TCATTAATGCAGCTGGCACGACAGGTTTCCCGACTGGAAAGCGGGCAGTGAGCGCAACGCAATTAATGTG
AGTTAGCTCACTCATTAGGCACCCCAGGCTTTACACTTTATGCTTCCGGCTCGTATGTTGTGTGGAATTG
TGAGCGGATAACAATTTCACACAGGAAACAGCTATGAC
